Addgene plasmid #206878: pcDNA3.1_hHNF4alpha
Purpose: The ORF of HNF4α (variant 2) cDNA amplified from the RT human liver RNA was cloned at the Bam HI/XbaI sites of the pcDNA3.1(+), the mammalian expression vector.
Depositing lab: Catharine Ross & Reza Zolfaghari. Publication: Hepatocyte nuclear factor 4alpha (HNF4alpha) in coordination with retinoic acid receptors increases all-trans-retinoic acid-dependent CYP26A1 gene expression in HepG2 human hepatocytes. Zolfaghari R, Ross AC. J Cell Biochem. 2014 Oct;115(10):1740-51. doi: 10.1002/jcb.24839. PubMed 24819304.
Backbone
  Vector backbone: pcDNA3.1(+)
  Backbone size w/o insert (bp): 5428
  Total vector size (bp): 6853
  Vector type: Mammalian Expression
  Selectable markers: Neomycin (select with G418)
Growth in bacteria
  Bacterial resistance: Ampicillin, 100 μg/mL
  Growth temperature: 37°C
  Growth strain: DH5alpha
  Copy number: High Copy
Gene/Insert
  Gene/Insert name: Human hepatocyte nuclear factor 4 alpha (alt name: HNF4alpha variant 2)
  Species: H. sapiens (human)
  Insert size (bp): 1425
  GenBank ID: NM_000457
  Entrez Gene: HNF4A (a.k.a. FRTS4, HNF4, HNF4a7, HNF4a8, HNF4a9, HNF4alpha, MODY, MODY1, NR2A1, NR2A21, TCF, TCF-14, TCF14)
  Promoter: CMV
  Cloning method: Restriction Enzyme; 5′ cloning site BamHI (not destroyed); 3′ cloning site XbaI (unknown if destroyed)
  Sequencing primers: 5′ ttggatccgccaccatgcgactctccaaaaccc; 3′ tttctagactagataacttcctgcttgg
Terms and licenses: Academic/Nonprofit Terms; Industry Terms: Not Available to Industry
Depositor comments: Zolfaghari R, Bonzo JA, Gonzalez FJ, Ross AC. Hepatocyte Nuclear Factor 4α (HNF4α) Plays a Controlling Role in Expression of the Retinoic Acid Receptor β (RARβ) Gene in Hepatocytes. Int J Mol Sci. 2023 May 11;24(10):8608. doi: 10.3390/ijms24108608. PMID: 37239961; PMCID: PMC10218549.
How to cite: pcDNA3.1_hHNF4alpha was a gift from Catharine Ross & Reza Zolfaghari (Addgene plasmid # 206878 ; http://n2t.net/addgene:206878 ; RRID:Addgene_206878)
