[The description below was written by a language model from this plasmid's Addgene catalogue record and pLannotate feature annotations shown in this document.]
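Description:
pcDNA3.1_hHNF4alpha is a mammalian expression plasmid built on the pcDNA3.1(+) backbone that carries the open reading frame of human hepatocyte nuclear factor 4 alpha (HNF4A, transcript variant 2). According to the record, the roughly 1.4 kb coding sequence was amplified from reverse-transcribed human liver RNA and inserted between the BamHI and XbaI sites of the polylinker. No epitope tag or reporter fusion is recorded or annotated, so the protein appears to be expressed in native form. Transcription in mammalian cells is driven by the human cytomegalovirus immediate-early enhancer and promoter and terminated by the bovine growth hormone polyadenylation signal. A T7 promoter lying just upstream of the insert can also serve for in vitro transcription or as a sequencing primer site.

The plasmid is propagated in E. coli at high copy from a ColE1/pUC-type origin under ampicillin selection (β-lactamase with its own promoter), and an f1 origin allows single-stranded DNA production. For selecting stably transfected mammalian cells, a separate cassette places the neomycin phosphotransferase gene under the SV40 early promoter with an SV40 polyadenylation signal, conferring G418 resistance. The short annotated fragments (HIV-1 LTR, ble, lacI, bom, and a second SV40 promoter piece) are most likely backbone remnants or annotation-software matches rather than functional elements. The sequenced record is 6,806 nt, slightly shorter than the catalogue total of 6,853 bp. HNF4α is a nuclear receptor transcription factor controlling hepatic gene expression, and the associated publications indicate that the construct was used to overexpress it in hepatocyte-derived cells to study its role, alongside retinoic acid receptors, in regulating genes such as CYP26A1 and RARβ.
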