Features (pLannotate 1.2.2; 20 found; start..end, strand, type, name):
     28..80      -  misc_feature   bom (fragment): basis of mobility region from pBR322
    235..614     +  enhancer       CMV enhancer: human cytomegalovirus immediate early enhancer
    615..818     +  promoter       CMV promoter: human cytomegalovirus (CMV) immediate early promoter
    814..847     +  LTR            5' LTR (truncated) (fragment): truncated 5' long terminal repeat (LTR) from HIV-1
    863..881     +  promoter       T7 promoter: promoter for bacteriophage T7 RNA polymerase
    941..2362    +  CDS            HNF4A: HNF4A_HUMAN - Also known as HNF4, NR2A1, TCF14. Experimental evidence at protein level: Swiss-Prot protein existence level 1. Transcriptional regulator which controls the expression of hepatic genes during the transition of endodermal cells to hepatic progenitor cells, facilitating the recruitment of RNA pol II to the promoters of target genes (PubMed:30597922). Activates the transcription of CYP2C38 (By similarity). Represses the CLOCK- ARNTL/BMAL1 transcriptional activity and is essential for circadian rhythm maintenance and period regulation in the liver and colon cells (PubMed:30530698). F
   2403..2627    +  polyA_signal   bGH poly(A) signal: bovine growth hormone polyadenylation signal
   2631..2652    +  promoter       SV40 promoter (fragment): SV40 enhancer and early promoter
   2673..3101    +  rep_origin     f1 ori (sequence partly withheld): f1 bacteriophage origin of replication; arrow indicates direction of (+) strand synthesis
   3115..3444    +  promoter       SV40 promoter: SV40 enhancer and early promoter
   3511..4302    +  CDS            neo: KKA2_KLEPN - Also known as kan, nptII. Experimental evidence at protein level: Swiss-Prot protein existence level 1. Resistance to kanamycin, neomycin, paromomycin, ribostamycin, butirosin and gentamicin B. From Klebsiella pneumoniae.
   4326..4484    +  CDS            ble (fragment): BLE_KLEPN - Experimental evidence at protein level: Swiss-Prot protein existence level 1. Binding protein with a strong affinity to the bleomycin family of antibiotics. Binds to CL990; an antimitotic-antibiotic compound. From Klebsiella pneumoniae.
   4479..4600    +  polyA_signal   SV40 poly(A) signal: SV40 polyadenylation signal
   4673..4689    -  protein_bind   lac operator: The lac repressor binds to the lac operator to inhibit transcription in E. coli. This inhibition can be relieved by adding lactose or isopropyl-β-D-thiogalactopyranoside (IPTG). lac repressor encoded by lacI
   4697..4727    -  promoter       lac promoter: promoter for the E. coli lac operon
   4742..4763    -  protein_bind   CAP binding site: CAP binding activates transcription in the presence of cAMP. E. coli catabolite activator protein
   4776..4868    -  CDS            lacI (fragment): lac repressor; lacI; The lac repressor binds to the lac operator to inhibit transcription in E. coli. This inhibition can be relieved by adding lactose or isopropyl-β-D-thiogalactopyranoside (IPTG).
   5051..5639    -  rep_origin     ori: high-copy-number ColE1/pMB1/pBR322/pUC origin of replication
   5810..6670    -  CDS            AmpR: β-lactamase; bla; confers resistance to ampicillin, carbenicillin, and related antibiotics
   6671..6775    -  promoter       AmpR promoter: bla
>Addgene plasmid #206878 | pcDNA3.1_hHNF4alpha | addgene full sequence | sequence record 422375 | Addgene NGS Result
GACGGATCGGGAGATCTCCCGATCCCCTATGGTGCACTCTCAGTACAATCTGCTCTGATGCCGCATAGTT
AAGCCAGTATCTGCTCCCTGCTTGTGTGTTGGAGGTCGCTGAGTAGTGCGCGAGCAAAATTTAAGCTACA
ACAAGGCAAGGCTTGACCGACAATTGCATGAAGAATCTGCTTAGGGTTAGGCGTTTTGCGCTGCTTCGCG
ATGTACGGGCCAGATATACGCGTTGACATTGATTATTGACTAGTTATTAATAGTAATCAATTACGGGGTC
ATTAGTTCATAGCCCATATATGGAGTTCCGCGTTACATAACTTACGGTAAATGGCCCGCCTGGCTGACCG
CCCAACGACCCCCGCCCATTGACGTCAATAATGACGTATGTTCCCATAGTAACGCCAATAGGGACTTTCC
ATTGACGTCAATGGGTGGAGTATTTACGGTAAACTGCCCACTTGGCAGTACATCAAGTGTATCATATGCC
AAGTACGCCCCCTATTGACGTCAATGACGGTAAATGGCCCGCCTGGCATTATGCCCAGTACATGACCTTA
TGGGACTTTCCTACTTGGCAGTACATCTACGTATTAGTCATCGCTATTACCATGGTGATGCGGTTTTGGC
AGTACATCAATGGGCGTGGATAGCGGTTTGACTCACGGGGATTTCCAAGTCTCCACCCCATTGACGTCAA
TGGGAGTTTGTTTTGGCACCAAAATCAACGGGACTTTCCAAAATGTCGTAACAACTCCGCCCCATTGACG
CAAATGGGCGGTAGGCGTGTACGGTGGGAGGTCTATATAAGCAGAGCTCTCTGGCTAACTAGAGAACCCA
CTGCTTACTGGCTTATCGAAATTAATACGACTCACTATAGGGAGACCCAAGCTGGCTAGCGTTTAAACTT
AAGCTTGGTACCGAGCTCGGATCCGCCACCATGCGACTCTCCAAAACCCTCGTCGACATGGACATGGCCG
ACTACAGTGCTGCACTGGACCCAGCCTACACCACCCTGGAATTTGAGAATGTGCAGGTGTTGACGATGGG
CAATGACACGTCCCCATCAGAAGGCACCAACCTCAACGCGCCCAACAGCCTGGGTGTCAGCGCCCTGTGT
GCCATCTGCGGGGACCGGGCCACGGGCAAACACTACGGTGCCTCGAGCTGTGACGGCTGCAAGGGCTTCT
TCCGGAGGAGCGTGCGGAAGAACCACATGTACTCCTGCAGATTTAGCCGGCAGTGCGTGGTGGACAAAGA
CAAGAGGAACCAGTGCCGCTACTGCAGGCTCAAGAAATGCTTCCGGGCTGGCATGAAGAAGGAAGCCGTC
CAGAATGAGCGGGACCGGATCAGCACTCGAAGGTCAAGCTATGAGGACAGCAGCCTGCCCTCCATCAATG
CGCTCCTGCAGGCGGAGGTCCTGTCCCGACAGATCACCTCCCCCGTCTCCGGGATCAACGGCGACATTCG
GGCGAAGAAGATTGCCAGCATCGCAGATGTGTGTGAGTCCATGAAGGAGCAGCTGCTGGTTCTCGTTGAG
TGGGCCAAGTACATCCCAGCTTTCTGCGAGCTCCCCCTGGACGACCAGGTGGCCCTGCTCAGAGCCCATG
CTGGCGAGCACCTGCTGCTCGGAGCCACCAAGAGATCCATGGTGTTCAAGGACGTGCTGCTCCTAGGCAA
TGACTACATTGTCCCTCGGCACTGCCCGGAGCTGGCGGAGATGAGCCGGGTGTCCATACGCATCCTTGAC
GAGCTGGTGCTGCCCTTCCAGGAGCTGCAGATCGACGACAATGAGTATGCCTACCTCAAAGCCATCATCT
TCTTTGACCCAGATGCCAAGGGGCTGAGCGATCCAGGGAAGATCAAGCGGCTGCGTTCCCAGGTGCAGGT
GAGCTTGGAGGACTACATCAACGACCGCCAGTATGACTCGCGTGGCCGCTTTGGAGAGCTGCTGCTGCTG
CTGCCCACCTTGCAGAGCATCACCTGGCAGATGATCGAGCAGATCCAGTTCATCAAGCTCTTCGGCATGG
CCAAGATTGACAACCTGTTGCAGGAGATGCTGCTGGGAGGGTCCCCCAGCGATGCACCCCATGCCCACCA
CCCCCTGCACCCTCACCTGATGCAGGAACATATGGGAACCAACGTCATCGTTGCCAACACAATGCCCACT
CACCTCAGCAACGGACAGATGTGTGAGTGGCCCCGACCCAGGGGACAGGCAGCCACCCCTGAGACCCCAC
AGCCCTCACCGCCAGGTGGCTCAGGGTCTGAGCCCTATAAGCTCCTGCCGGGAGCCGTCGCCACAATCGT
CAAGCCCCTCTCTGCCATCCCCCAGCCGACCATCACCAAGCAGGAAGTTATCTAGTCTAGAGGGCCCGTT
TAAACCCGCTGATCAGCCTCGACTGTGCCTTCTAGTTGCCAGCCATCTGTTGTTTGCCCCTCCCCCGTGC
CTTCCTTGACCCTGGAAGGTGCCACTCCCACTGTCCTTTCCTAATAAAATGAGGAAATTGCATCGCATTG
TCTGAGTAGGTGTCATTCTATTCTGGGGGGTGGGGTGGGGCAGGACAGCAAGGGGGAGGATTGGGAAGAC
AATAGCAGGCATGCTGGGGATGCGGTGGGCTCTATGGCTTCTGAGGCGGAAAGAACCAGCTGGGGCTCTA
GGGGGTATCCCC
[124 nt withheld, positions 2673-2796]
C
[91 nt withheld, positions 2798-2888]
A
[49 nt withheld, positions 2890-2938]
CCTTTGACGTTGGAGTCCACGTTCTTT
[37 nt withheld, positions 2966-3002]
ACCCTATCTCGGTCTATTCTTTTGATTTATAAGGGATTTTGCCGATTTCGGCCTATTGGTTAAAAAATGA
GCTGATTTAACAAAAATTTAACGCGAATTAATTCTGTGGAATGTGTGTCAGTTAGGGTGTGGAAAGTCCC
CAGGCTCCCCAGCAGGCAGAAGTATGCAAAGCATGCATCTCAATTAGTCAGCAACCAGGTGTGGAAAGTC
CCCAGGCTCCCCAGCAGGCAGAAGTATGCAAAGCATGCATCTCAATTAGTCAGCAACCATAGTCCCGCCC
CTAACTCCGCCCATCCCGCCCCTAACTCCGCCCAGTTCCGCCCATTCTCCGCCCCATGGCTGACTAATTT
TTTTTATTTATGCAGAGGCCGAGGCCGCCTCTGCCTCTGAGCTATTCCAGAAGTAGTGAGGAGGCTTTTT
TGGAGGCCTAGGCTTTTGCAAAAAGCTCCCGGGAGCTTGTATATCCATTTTCGGATCTGATCAAGAGACA
GGATGAGGATCGTTTCGCATGATTGAACAAGATGGATTGCACGCAGGTTCTCCGGCCGCTTGGGTGGAGA
GGCTATTCGGCTATGACTGGGCACAACAGACAATCGGCTGCTCTGATGCCGCCGTGTTCCGGCTGTCAGC
GCAGGGGCGCCCGGTTCTTTTTGTCAAGACCGACCTGTCCGGTGCCCTGAATGAACTGCAGGACGAGGCA
GCGCGGCTATCGTGGCTGGCCACGACGGGCGTTCCTTGCGCAGCTGTGCTCGACGTTGTCACTGAAGCGG
GAAGGGACTGGCTGCTATTGGGCGAAGTGCCGGGGCAGGATCTCCTGTCATCTCACCTTGCTCCTGCCGA
GAAAGTATCCATCATGGCTGATGCAATGCGGCGGCTGCATACGCTTGATCCGGCTACCTGCCCATTCGAC
CACCAAGCGAAACATCGCATCGAGCGAGCACGTACTCGGATGGAAGCCGGTCTTGTCGATCAGGATGATC
TGGACGAAGAGCATCAGGGGCTCGCGCCAGCCGAACTGTTCGCCAGGCTCAAGGCGCGCATGCCCGACGG
CGAGGATCTCGTCGTGACCCATGGCGATGCCTGCTTGCCGAATATCATGGTGGAAAATGGCCGCTTTTCT
GGATTCATCGACTGTGGCCGGCTGGGTGTGGCGGACCGCTATCAGGACATAGCGTTGGCTACCCGTGATA
TTGCTGAAGAGCTTGGCGGCGAATGGGCTGACCGCTTCCTCGTGCTTTACGGTATCGCCGCTCCCGATTC
GCAGCGCATCGCCTTCTATCGCCTTCTTGACGAGTTCTTCTGAGCGGGACTCTGGGGTTCGAAATGACCG
ACCAAGCGACGCCCAACCTGCCATCACGAGATTTCGATTCCACCGCCGCCTTCTATGAAAGGTTGGGCTT
CGGAATCGTTTTCCGGGACGCCGGCTGGATGATCCTCCAGCGCGGGGATCTCATGCTGGAGTTCTTCGCC
CACCCCAACTTGTTTATTGCAGCTTATAATGGTTACAAATAAAGCAATAGCATCACAAATTTCACAAATA
AAGCATTTTTTTCACTGCATTCTAGTTGTGGTTTGTCCAAACTCATCAATGTATCTTATCATGTCTGTAT
ACCGTCGACCTCTAGCTAGAGCTTGGCGTAATCATGGTCATAGCTGTTTCCTGTGTGAAATTGTTATCCG
CTCACAATTCCACACAACATACGAGCCGGAAGCATAAAGTGTAAAGCCTGGGGTGCCTAATGAGTGAGCT
AACTCACATTAATTGCGTTGCGCTCACTGCCCGCTTTCCAGTCGGGAAACCTGTCGTGCCAGCTGCATTA
ATGAATCGGCCAACGCGCGGGGAGAGGCGGTTTGCGTATTGGGCGCTCTTCCGCTTCCTCGCTCACTGAC
TCGCTGCGCTCGGTCGTTCGGCTGCGGCGAGCGGTATCAGCTCACTCAAAGGCGGTAATACGGTTATCCA
CAGAATCAGGGGATAACGCAGGAAAGAACATGTGAGCAAAAGGCCAGCAAAAGGCCAGGAACCGTAAAAA
GGCCGCGTTGCTGGCGTTTTTCCATAGGCTCCGCCCCCCTGACGAGCATCACAAAAATCGACGCTCAAGT
CAGAGGTGGCGAAACCCGACAGGACTATAAAGATACCAGGCGTTTCCCCCTGGAAGCTCCCTCGTGCGCT
CTCCTGTTCCGACCCTGCCGCTTACCGGATACCTGTCCGCCTTTCTCCCTTCGGGAAGCGTGGCGCTTTC
TCATAGCTCACGCTGTAGGTATCTCAGTTCGGTGTAGGTCGTTCGCTCCAAGCTGGGCTGTGTGCACGAA
CCCCCCGTTCAGCCCGACCGCTGCGCCTTATCCGGTAACTATCGTCTTGAGTCCAACCCGGTAAGACACG
ACTTATCGCCACTGGCAGCAGCCACTGGTAACAGGATTAGCAGAGCGAGGTATGTAGGCGGTGCTACAGA
GTTCTTGAAGTGGTGGCCTAACTACGGCTACACTAGAAGAACAGTATTTGGTATCTGCGCTCTGCTGAAG
CCAGTTACCTTCGGAAAAAGAGTTGGTAGCTCTTGATCCGGCAAACAAACCACCGCTGGTAGCGGTGGTT
TTTTTGTTTGCAAGCAGCAGATTACGCGCAGAAAAAAAGGATCTCAAGAAGATCCTTTGATCTTTTCTAC
GGGGTCTGACGCTCAGTGGAACGAAAACTCACGTTAAGGGATTTTGGTCATGAGATTATCAAAAAGGATC
TTCACCTAGATCCTTTTAAATTAAAAATGAAGTTTTAAATCAATCTAAAGTATATATGAGTAAACTTGGT
CTGACAGTTACCAATGCTTAATCAGTGAGGCACCTATCTCAGCGATCTGTCTATTTCGTTCATCCATAGT
TGCCTGACTCCCCGTCGTGTAGATAACTACGATACGGGAGGGCTTACCATCTGGCCCCAGTGCTGCAATG
ATACCGCGAGACCCACGCTCACCGGCTCCAGATTTATCAGCAATAAACCAGCCAGCCGGAAGGGCCGAGC
GCAGAAGTGGTCCTGCAACTTTATCCGCCTCCATCCAGTCTATTAATTGTTGCCGGGAAGCTAGAGTAAG
TAGTTCGCCAGTTAATAGTTTGCGCAACGTTGTTGCCATTGCTACAGGCATCGTGGTGTCACGCTCGTCG
TTTGGTATGGCTTCATTCAGCTCCGGTTCCCAACGATCAAGGCGAGTTACATGATCCCCCATGTTGTGCA
AAAAAGCGGTTAGCTCCTTCGGTCCTCCGATCGTTGTCAGAAGTAAGTTGGCCGCAGTGTTATCACTCAT
GGTTATGGCAGCACTGCATAATTCTCTTACTGTCATGCCATCCGTAAGATGCTTTTCTGTGACTGGTGAG
TACTCAACCAAGTCATTCTGAGAATAGTGTATGCGGCGACCGAGTTGCTCTTGCCCGGCGTCAATACGGG
ATAATACCGCGCCACATAGCAGAACTTTAAAAGTGCTCATCATTGGAAAACGTTCTTCGGGGCGAAAACT
CTCAAGGATCTTACCGCTGTTGAGATCCAGTTCGATGTAACCCACTCGTGCACCCAACTGATCTTCAGCA
TCTTTTACTTTCACCAGCGTTTCTGGGTGAGCAAAAACAGGAAGGCAAAATGCCGCAAAAAAGGGAATAA
GGGCGACACGGAAATGTTGAATACTCATACTCTTCCTTTTTCAATATTATTGAAGCATTTATCAGGGTTA
TTGTCTCATGAGCGGATACATATTTGAATGTATTTAGAAAAATAAACAAATAGGGGTTCCGCGCACATTT
CCCCGAAAAGTGCCACCTGACGTC
